Addgene plasmid #237941: TRBV16
Purpose: Encodes TRBV16 allele and TRAC to generate TCRs via cloning
Depositing lab: Michael Birnbaum. Depositing organization: Massachusetts Institute of Technology. Publication: Scalable TCR synthesis and screening enable antigen reactivity mapping in vitiligo. Gaglione SA, Mukkamala RS, Krishna C, Smith BE, Wadsworth MH 2nd, Jelinsky SA, Perez CR, Schmidt-Hong L, Katz EL, Gellatly KJ, Ali LR, Shen J, Holec PV, Zhao QH, Chan AO, Xu EJK, Kravarik KM, Guzova JA, Dobson CS, Singh H, Garber M, Dougan M, Dougan SK, Harris JE, Winkler A, Birnbaum ME. Immunity. 2026 Feb 10;59(2):477-493.e9. doi: 10.1016/j.immuni.2026.01.001. Epub 2026 Jan 28. PubMed 41610844.
Backbone
  Vector backbone: pGGA-select
  Backbone manufacturer: Addgene Plasmid #195714
  Backbone size w/o insert (bp): 2518
  Vector type: Synthetic Biology
Growth in bacteria
  Bacterial resistance: Chloramphenicol, 25 μg/mL
  Growth temperature: 37°C
  Growth strain: DH5alpha
  Copy number: High Copy
Gene/Insert
  Gene/Insert name: TRBV16-TRAC
  Species: H. sapiens (human)
  Insert size (bp): 402
  Mutation: None
  Entrez Gene: TRBV16 (a.k.a. BV25S1J1.2, TCRB, TCRBV16S1, TCRBV25S1, TCRBV25S1A2PT)
  Cloning method: Unknown
Terms and licenses: Academic/Nonprofit Terms; Industry Terms: Not Available to Industry
Depositor comments: Please visit https://doi.org/10.1101/2025.04.24.649726 for bioRxiv preprint.
How to cite: TRBV16 was a gift from Michael Birnbaum (Addgene plasmid # 237941 ; http://n2t.net/addgene:237941 ; RRID:Addgene_237941)
