[The description below was written by a language model from this plasmid's Addgene catalogue record and pLannotate feature annotations shown in this document.]
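Description:
TRBV16 is a small bacterial parts plasmid built on the pGGA-select backbone, a Golden Gate-style destination vector classed in the record as a synthetic biology tool. It serves as one module in a library for assembling human T cell receptor genes by cloning. It replicates in E. coli from a high-copy ColE1/pUC-type origin and is selected with chloramphenicol through a cat gene driven by its own promoter. A short fragment of the AmpR promoter is also annotated, but no ampicillin resistance gene is present. SP6 and T7 promoters flank the insert region in convergent orientation, as is typical of this backbone, and can serve as sequencing or in vitro transcription landmarks. No mammalian promoter, polyadenylation signal or viral element is annotated, so the plasmid is a donor of coding sequence rather than an expression vector.

The catalogued insert, TRBV16-TRAC, is of human origin and carries no mutations. According to the stated purpose, it combines a TRBV16 beta-chain variable gene allele with the TCR alpha constant region (TRAC). The automated annotation detects only a partial match to a TCR alpha chain, spanning the numbering origin between the SP6 and T7 sites. That match is consistent with the TRAC portion. The TRBV16 segment is not separately annotated, and the annotated alpha-chain span is somewhat longer than the listed insert size. The record does not describe the type IIS restriction sites, overhangs, any linker or self-cleaving peptide between the segments, or the cloning method. The intended use is to combine this module with other pieces, presumably those specifying the CDR3/J regions and the alpha variable region, to build full TCR constructs at scale for antigen reactivity screening.
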