Features (pLannotate 1.2.2; 7 found; start..end, strand, type, name):
    437..455     -  promoter       T7 promoter: promoter for bacteriophage T7 RNA polymerase
    465..522     +  promoter       AmpR promoter (fragment): bla
    569..1225    -  CDS            cat: CAT_ECOLX - Experimental evidence at protein level: Swiss-Prot protein existence level 1. This enzyme is an effector of chloramphenicol resistance in bacteria. From Escherichia coli. This protein is used as a marker in many commonly used cloning vectors, such as pACYC184.
   1226..1328    -  promoter       cat promoter: promoter of the E. coli cat gene encoding chloramphenicol acetyltransferase
   1429..2017    +  rep_origin     ori: high-copy-number ColE1/pMB1/pBR322/pUC origin of replication
   2447..2465    +  promoter       SP6 promoter: promoter for bacteriophage SP6 RNA polymerase
   2570..390     +  CDS            TRA (fragment) (across the origin): TRAR2_HUMAN - Experimental evidence at protein level: Swiss-Prot protein existence level 1. The alpha chain of TRAV38-2DV8*01J31*01C*01/TRBV25- 1*01J2S3*01C2*01 alpha-beta T cell receptor (TR) clonotype that displays pan-cancer cell recognition via the invariant MR1 molecule. On CD8-positive T cell clone MC.7.G5, likely recognizes tumor-specific or -associated metabolite(s) essential for cancer cell survival, triggering killing of many cancer cell types including lung, melanoma, leukemia, colon, breast, prostate, bone and ovarian cancer cells. Mediates cancer cell cytotoxicity in an HLA-indepe
>Addgene plasmid #237941 | TRBV16 | addgene full sequence | sequence record 475820 | Addgene NGS Result
CTGAGAGACTCTAAATCCAGTGACAAGTCTGTCTGCCTATTCACCGATTTTGATTCTCAAACAAATGTGT
CACAAAGTAAGGATTCTGACGTCTATATCACAGACAAAACTGTGCTAGACATGAGGTCTATGGACTTCAA
GAGCAACAGTGCTGTGGCCTGGAGCAACAAATCTGACTTTGCATGTGCAAACGCCTTCAACAACAGCATT
ATTCCAGAAGATACCTTCTTCCCCAGCCCAGAAAGTTCCTGTGATGTCAAGCTGGTCGAGAAATCTTTTG
AAACAGATACGAACCTAAACTTTCAAAACCTGTCAGTGATTGGGTTCCGAATCCTCCTCCTGAAAGTGGC
CGGGTTTAATCTGCTCATGACGCTGCGGCTGTGGTCCAGCTGAGGAATTCATCAGAAGAGCCTCGAGGCG
GCCGCATGTGAGTCTCCCTATAGTGAGTCGTATTAATTTCGCGGGCGGAACCCCTATTTGTTTATTTTTC
TAAATACATTCAAATATGTATCCGCTCATGAGTAGCACCAGGCGTTTAAGGGCACCAATAACTGCCTTAA
AAAAATTACGCCCCGCCCTGCCACTCATCGCAGTACTGTTGTAATTCATTAAGCATTCTGCCGACATGGA
AGCCATCACAAACGGCATGATGAACCTGAATCGCCAGCGGCATCAGCACCTTGTCGCCTTGCGTATAATA
TTTGCCCATGGTGAAAACGGGGGCGAAGAAGTTGTCCATATTGGCCACGTTTAAATCAAAACTGGTGAAA
CTCACCCAGGGATTGGCTGAGACAAAAAACATATTCTCAATAAACCCTTTAGGGAAATAGGCCAGGTTTT
CACCGTAACACGCCACATCTTGCGAATATATGTGTAGAAACTGCCGGAAATCGTCGTGGTATTCACTCCA
GAGCGATGAAAACGTTTCAGTTTGCTCATGGAAAACGGTGTAACAAGGGTGAACACTATCCCATATCACC
AGCTCACCGTCTTTCATTGCCATACGAAATTCCGGATGAGCATTCATCAGGCGGGCAAGAATGTGAATAA
AGGCCGGATAAAACTTGTGCTTATTTTTCTTTACGGTCTTTAAAAAGGCCGTAATATCCAGCTGAACGGT
CTGGTTATAGGTACATTGAGCAACTGACTGAAATGCCTCAAAATGTTCTTTACGATGCCATTGGGATATA
TCAACGGTGGTATATCCAGTGATTTTTTTCTCCATTTTAGCTTCCTTAGCTCCTGAAAATCTCGATAACT
CAAAAAATACGCCCGGTAGTGATCTTATTTCATTATGGTGAAAGTTGGAACCTCTTACGTGCCGATCAAA
GTCTCATTTTCGCCAAAAGTTGTCATGACCAAAATCCCTTAACGTGAGTTTTCGTTCCACTGAGCGTCAG
ACCCCGTAGAAAAGATCAAAGGATCTTCTTGAGATCCTTTTTTTCTGCGCGTAATCTGCTGCTTGCAAAC
AAAAAAACCACCGCTACCAGCGGTGGTTTGTTTGCCGGATCAAGAGCTACCAACTCTTTTTCCGAAGGTA
ACTGGCTTCAGCAGAGCGCAGATACCAAATACTGTTCTTCTAGTGTAGCCGTAGTTAGGCCACCACTTCA
AGAACTCTGTAGCACCGCCTACATACCTCGCTCTGCTAATCCTGTTACCAGTGGCTGCTGCCAGTGGCGA
TAAGTCGTGTCTTACCGGGTTGGACTCAAGACGATAGTTACCGGATAAGGCGCAGCGGTCGGGCTGAACG
GGGGGTTCGTGCACACAGCCCAGCTTGGAGCGAACGACCTACACCGAACTGAGATACCTACAGCGTGAGC
TATGAGAAAGCGCCACGCTTCCCGAAGGGAGAAAGGCGGACAGGTATCCGGTAAGCGGCAGGGTCGGAAC
AGGAGAGCGCACGAGGGAGCTTCCAGGGGGAAACGCCTGGTATCTTTATAGTCCTGTCGGGTTTCGCCAC
CTCTGACTTGAGCGTCGATTTTTGTGATGCTCGTCAGGGGGGCGGAGCCTATGGAAAAACGCCAGCAATG
CGGCCTTTTTACGGTTCCTGGCCTTTTGCTGGCCTTTTGCTCACATGTTCTTTCCTGCGTTATCCCCTGA
TTCTGTGGATAACCGTATTACCGCCTTTGAGTGAGCTGATACCGCTCGCCGCAGCCGAACGACCGAGCGC
AGCGAGTCAGTGAGCGAGGAAGCCGAAAAATCAATAATCAGACAACAAGATGTGCGAACTCGATATTTTA
CACGACTCTCTTTACCAATTCTGCCCCGAATTACACTTAAAACGACTCAACAGCTTAACGTTGGCTTGCC
ACGCATTACTTGACTGTAAAACTCTCACTCTTACCGAACTTGGCCGTAACCTGCCAACCAAAGCGAGAAC
AAAACATAACATCAAACGAATCGACCGATTGTTAGGTAATCGTCACTTGCAGGAAGGTTTAAACGCATTT
AGGTGACACTATAGAAGTGTGTATCGCTCGAGGCTCTTCAGCATCTAGAGCCACCGGCATGAGCCACCAT
GAGCCCAATATTCACCTGCATCACAATCCTTTGTCTGCTGGCTGCAGGTTCTCCTGGTGAAGAAGTCGCC
CAGACTCCAAAACATCTTGTCAGAGGGGAAGGACAGAAAGCAAAATTATATTGTGCCCCAATAAAAGGAC
ACAGTTATGTTTTTTGGTACCAACAGGTCCTGAAAAACGAGTTCAAGTTCTTGATTTCCTTCCAGAATGA
AAATGTCTTTGATGAAACAGGTATGCCCAAGGAAAGATTTTCAGCTAAGTGCCTCCCAAATTCACCCTGT
AGCCTTGAGATCCAGGCTACGAAGCTTGAGGATTCGGCTAGTCTTCGTCACGAGACGTAATGGAGACCAT
GCGATATCCGTAGGTCTCGAAACCGTCTCGGGGTGAAGACATTCTACCAG
